Addgene plasmid #17388: pENTR/pSM2(CMV/TO) (w55-1)
Purpose: (Empty Backbone) Gateway entry vector for miRNA expression under CMV/TO promoter
Depositing lab: Eric Campeau & Paul Kaufman. Depositing organization: University of Massachusetts, Worcester. Publication: A versatile viral system for expression and depletion of proteins in mammalian cells. Campeau E, Ruhl VE, Rodier F, Smith CL, Rahmberg BL, Fuss JO, Campisi J, Yaswen P, Cooper PK, Kaufman PD.. PLoS One. 2009 Aug 6;4(8):e6529. 10.1371/journal.pone.0006529 PubMed 19657394.
Backbone
  Vector backbone: pENTR1A
  Backbone size (bp): 3088
  Vector type: RNAi ; Entry vector
Growth in bacteria
  Bacterial resistance: Kanamycin, 50 μg/mL
  Growth temperature: 37°C
  Growth strain: DH5alpha
  Growth instructions: TOP10F', 37oC
  Copy number: High Copy
Gene/Insert
  Gene/Insert name: None
  Cloning method: Restriction Enzyme
  Sequencing primers: 5′ ENTRforw; 3′ ENTRrev
Terms and licenses: Academic/Nonprofit Terms; Industry Terms: Not Available to Industry
How to cite: pENTR/pSM2(CMV/TO) (w55-1) was a gift from Eric Campeau & Paul Kaufman (Addgene plasmid # 17388 ; http://n2t.net/addgene:17388 ; RRID:Addgene_17388)
