[The description below was written by a language model from this plasmid's Addgene catalogue record and pLannotate feature annotations shown in this document.]
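Description:
pENTR/pSM2(CMV/TO) (w55-1) is an empty Gateway entry vector built on the pENTR1A backbone and intended for expressing miR-30-based shRNAs (RNAi) in mammalian cells under a tetracycline-regulatable CMV promoter. It is a small plasmid of about 3.1 kb, propagated in E. coli at high copy from a ColE1/pUC-type origin and selected with kanamycin through the aph(3')-Ia KanR gene. The annotation also picks up a very short RSF origin fragment, which is probably just sequence similarity at the edge of the main origin rather than a second functional replicon. The rrnB T1 and T2 terminators sit upstream of the cassette, as is usual in pENTR vectors, to insulate the cloned region from read-through bacterial transcription.

The payload lies between the attL1 and attL2 recombination sites. It consists of the human CMV immediate-early enhancer and promoter followed directly by two short elements annotated as PLtetO-1 fragments. These matches correspond to the tandem tet operator sites of the CMV/TO promoter, which allow repression by Tet repressor and induction with tetracycline or doxycycline in cells that express the repressor. Downstream are the 5' and 3' flanking sequences of human miR-30a, separated by a short gap where a hairpin of choice is inserted by restriction cloning. The transcript is then processed through the endogenous microRNA pathway. No hairpin or gene is present in the deposited plasmid. After a hairpin is added, an LR Clonase reaction transfers the entire promoter-miRNA cassette into a compatible destination vector. The associated publication describes a viral system for protein expression and depletion in mammalian cells, which is consistent with this use.
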