Features (pLannotate 1.2.2; 13 found; start..end, strand, type, name):
      1..46      +  rep_origin     RSF ori (fragment): Plasmids containing the RSF 1030 origin of replication can be propagated in E. coli cells that contain additional plasmids with compatible origins.
    106..149     -  terminator     rrnB T1 terminator: Escherichia coli rrnB; transcription terminator T1 from the E. coli rrnB gene
    281..308     +  terminator     rrnB T2 terminator: transcription terminator T2 from the E. coli rrnB gene
    358..457     +  protein_bind   attL1: mutant version of attL; recombination site for the Gateway® LR reaction LR Clonase™
    480..783     +  enhancer       CMV enhancer: human cytomegalovirus immediate early enhancer
    784..987     +  promoter       CMV promoter: human cytomegalovirus (CMV) immediate early promoter
    989..1008    +  promoter       PLtetO-1 promoter (fragment): modified phage lambda PL promoter with tet operator sites (Lutz and Bujard, 1997)
   1010..1029    +  promoter       PLtetO-1 promoter (fragment): modified phage lambda PL promoter with tet operator sites (Lutz and Bujard, 1997)
   1066..1159    +  ncRNA          5' miR-30a: sequence upstream of the 71-nt precursor of the human miR-30a microRNA (Zeng et al., 2002) miRNA
   1173..1285    +  ncRNA          3' miR-30a: sequence downstream of the 71-nt precursor of the human miR-30a microRNA (Zeng et al., 2002) miRNA
   1317..1416    -  protein_bind   attL2: mutant version of attL; recombination site for the Gateway® LR reaction LR Clonase™
   1539..2348    +  CDS            KanR: aminoglycoside phosphotransferase; aph(3')-Ia; confers resistance to kanamycin in bacteria or G418 (Geneticin®) in eukaryotes
   2438..3026    +  rep_origin     ori: high-copy-number ColE1/pMB1/pBR322/pUC origin of replication
>Addgene plasmid #17388 | pENTR/pSM2(CMV/TO) (w55-1) | depositor full sequence | sequence record 8567 | Author sequence
CTTTCCTGCGTTATCCCCTGATTCTGTGGATAACCGTATTACCGCTAGCATGGATCTCGGGGACGTCTAA
CTACTAAGCGAGAGTAGGGAACTGCCAGGCATCAAATAAAACGAAAGGCTCAGTCGGAAGACTGGGCCTT
TCGTTTTATCTGTTGTTTGTCGGTGAACGCTCTCCTGAGTAGGACAAATCCGCCGGGAGCGGATTTGAAC
GTTGTGAAGCAACGGCCCGGAGGGTGGCGGGCAGGACGCCCGCCATAAACTGCCAGGCATCAAACTAAGC
AGAAGGCCATCCTGACGGATGGCCTTTTTGCGTTTCTACAAACTCTTCCTGTTAGTTAGTTACTTAAGCT
CGGGCCCCAAATAATGATTTTATTTTGACTGATAGTGACCTGTTCGTTGCAACAAATTGATAAGCAATGC
TTTTTTATAATGCCAACTTTGTACAAAAAAGCAGGCTTTAAAGGAACCTGGGAGTTCCGCGTTACATAAC
TTACGGTAAATGGCCCGCCTGGCTGACCGCCCAACGACCCCCGCCCATTGACGTCAATAATGACGTATGT
TCCCATAGTAACGCCAATAGGGACTTTCCATTGACGTCAATGGGTGGAGTATTTACGGTAAACTGCCCAC
TTGGCAGTACATCAAGTGTATCATATGCCAAGTACGCCCCCTATTGACGTCAATGACGGTAAATGGCCCG
CCTGGCATTATGCCCAGTACATGACCTTATGGGACTTTCCTACTTGGCAGTACATCTACGTATTAGTCAT
CGCTATTACCATGGTGATGCGGTTTTGGCAGTACATCAATGGGCGTGGATAGCGGTTTGACTCACGGGGA
TTTCCAAGTCTCCACCCCATTGACGTCAATGGGAGTTTGTTTTGGCACCAAAATCAACGGGACTTTCCAA
AATGTCGTAACAACTCCGCCCCATTGACGCAAATGGGCGGTAGGCGTGTACGGTGGGAGGTCTATATAAG
CAGAGCTCTCCCTATCAGTGATAGAGATCTCCCTATCAGTGATAGAGATCGTCGACTAGTCGACTAGGGA
TAACAGGGTAATTGTTTGAATGAGGCTTCAGTACTTTACAGAATCGTTGCCTGCACATCTTGGAAACACT
TGCTGGGATTACTTCTTCAGGTTAACCCAACAGAAGGCTCGAGCAACCAGAATTCAAGGGGCTACTTTAG
GAGCAATTATCTTGTTTACTAAAACTGAATACCTTGCTATCTCTTTGATACATTTTTACAAAGCTGAATT
AAAATGGTATAAATTAAATCACTTTTTTCAATTGGAAGACTAATGCGTTTATCTAGACCCAGCTTTCTTG
TACAAAGTTGGCATTATAAGAAAGCATTGCTTATCAATTTGTTGCAACGAACAGGTCACTATCAGTCAAA
ATAAAATCATTATTTGCCATCCAGCTGCAGCTCTGGCCCGTGTCTCAAAATCTCTGATGTTACATTGCAC
AAGATAAAAATATATCATCATGAACAATAAAACTGTCTGCTTACATAAACAGTAATACAAGGGGTGTTAT
GAGCCATATTCAACGGGAAACGTCGAGGCCGCGATTAAATTCCAACATGGATGCTGATTTATATGGGTAT
AAATGGGCTCGCGATAATGTCGGGCAATCAGGTGCGACAATCTATCGCTTGTATGGGAAGCCCGATGCGC
CAGAGTTGTTTCTGAAACATGGCAAAGGTAGCGTTGCCAATGATGTTACAGATGAGATGGTCAGACTAAA
CTGGCTGACGGAATTTATGCCTCTTCCGACCATCAAGCATTTTATCCGTACTCCTGATGATGCATGGTTA
CTCACCACTGCGATCCCCGGAAAAACAGCATTCCAGGTATTAGAAGAATATCCTGATTCAGGTGAAAATA
TTGTTGATGCGCTGGCAGTGTCCCTGCGCCGGTTGCATTCGATTCCTGTTTGTAATTGTCCTTTTAACAG
CGATCGCGTATTTCGTCTCGCTCAGGCGCAATCACGAATGAATAACGGTTTGGTTGATGCGAGTGATTTT
GATGACGAGCGTAATGGCTGGCCTGTTGAACAAGTCTGGAAAGAAATGCATAAACTTTTGCCATTCTCAC
CGGATTCAGTCGTCACTCATGGTGATTTCTCACTTGATAACCTTATTTTTGACGAGGGGAAATTAATAGG
TTGTATTGATGTTGGACGAGTCGGAATCGCAGACCGATACCAGGATCTTGCCATCCTATGGAACTGCCTC
GGTGAGTTTTCTCCTTCATTACAGAAACGGCTTTTTCAAAAATATGGTATTGATAATCCTGATATGAATA
AATTGCAGTTTCATTTGATGCTCGATGAGTTTTTCTAATCAGAATTGGTTAATTGGTTGTAACATTATTC
AGATTGGGCCCCGTTCCACTGAGCGTCAGACCCGGTAGAAAAGATCAAAGGATCTTCTTGAGATCCTTTT
TTTCTGCGCGTAATCTGCTGCTTGCAAACAAAAAAACCACCGCTACCAGCGGTGGTTTGTTTGCCGGATC
AAGAGCTACCAACTCTTTTTCCGAAGGTAACTGGCTTCAGCAGAGCGCAGATACCAAATACTGTTCTTCT
AGTGTAGCCGTAGTTAGGCCACCACTTCAAGAACTCTGTAGCACCGCCTACATACCTCGCTCTGCTAATC
CTGTTACCAGTGGCTGCTGCCAGTGGCGATAAGTCGTGTCTTACCGGGTTGGACTCAAGACGATAGTTAC
CGGATAAGGCGCAGCGGTCGGGCTGAACGGGGGGTTCGTGCACACAGCCCAGCTTGGAGCGAACGACCTA
CACCGAACTGAGATACCTACAGCGTGAGCTATGAGAAAGCGCCACGCTTCCCGAAGGGAGAAAGGCGGAC
AGGTATCCGGTAAGCGGCAGGGTCGGAACAGGAGAGCGCACGAGGGAGCTTCCAGGGGGAAACGCCTGGT
ATCTTTATAGTCCTGTCGGGTTTCGCCACCTCTGACTTGAGCGTCGATTTTTGTGATGCTCGTCAGGGGG
GCGGAGCCTATGGAAAAACGCCAGCAACGCGGCCTTTTTACGGTTCCTGGCCTTTTGCTGGCCTTTTGCT
CACATGTT
