>Addgene plasmid #17388 | pENTR/pSM2(CMV/TO) (w55-1) | addgene partial sequence | sequence record 25882 | 17388 with CMV-F
CTCTCCCTATCAGTGANAGAGANCTCCCTATCAGTGATAGAGATCGTCGACTAGTCGACTAGGGATAACA
GGGTAATTGTTTGAATGAGGCTTCAGTACTTTACAGAATCGTTGCCTGCACATCTTGGAAACACTTGCTG
GGATTACTTCTTCAGGTTAACCCAACAGAAGGCTCGAGCAACCAGAATTCAAGGGGCTACTTTAGGAGCA
ATTATCTTGTTTACTAAAACTGAATACCTTGCTATCTCTTTGATACATTTTTACAAAGCTGAATTAAAAT
GGTATAAATTAAATCACTTTTTTCAATTGGAAGACTAATGCGTTTATCTAGACCCAGCTTTCTTGTACAA
AGTTGGCATTATAAGAAAGCATTGCTTATCAATTTGTTGCAACGAACAGGTCACTATCAGTCAAAATAAA
ATCATTATTTGCCATCCAGCTGCAGCTCTGGCCCGTGTCTCAAAATCTCTGATGTTACATTGCACAAGAT
AAAAATATATCATCATGAACAATAAAACTGTCTGCTTACATAAACAGTAATACAAGGGGTGTTATGAGCC
ATATTCAACGGGAAACGTCGAGGCCGCGATTAAATTCCAACATG
